>Addgene plasmid #18085 | pcDNA3.2/v5-DEST hGlut1 | addgene full sequence | sequence record 222665 | Addgene NGS Result
TCGACGGATCGGGAGATCTCCCGATCCCCTATGGTGCACTCTCAGTACAATCTGCTCTGATGCCGCATAG
TTAAGCCAGTATCTGCTCCCTGCTTGTGTGTTGGAGGTCGCTGAGTAGTGCGCGAGCAAAATTTAAGCTA
CAACAAGGCAAGGCTTGACCGACAATTGCATGAAGAATCTGCTTAGGGTTAGGCGTTTTGCGCTGCTTCG
CGATGTACGGGCCAGATATACGCGTTGACATTGATTATTGACTAGTTATTAATAGTAATCAATTACGGGG
TCATTAGTTCATAGCCCATATATGGAGTTCCGCGTTACATAACTTACGGTAAATGGCCCGCCTGGCTGAC
CGCCCAACGACCCCCGCCCATTGACGTCAATAATGACGTATGTTCCCATAGTAACGCCAATAGGGACTTT
CCATTGACGTCAATGGGTGGAGTATTTACGGTAAACTGCCCACTTGGCAGTACATCAAGTGTATCATATG
CCAAGTACGCCCCCTATTGACGTCAATGACGGTAAATGGCCCGCCTGGCATTATGCCCAGTACATGACCT
TATGGGACTTTCCTACTTGGCAGTACATCTACGTATTAGTCATCGCTATTACCATGGTGATGCGGTTTTG
GCAGTACATCAATGGGCGTGGATAGCGGTTTGACTCACGGGGATTTCCAAGTCTCCACCCCATTGACGTC
AATGGGAGTTTGTTTTGGCACCAAAATCAACGGGACTTTCCAAAATGTCGTAACAACTCCGCCCCATTGA
CGCAAATGGGCGGTAGGCGTGTACGGTGGGAGGTCTATATAAGCAGAGCTCTCTGGCTAACTAGAGAACC
CACTGCTTACTGGCTTATCGAAATTAATACGACTCACTATAGGGAGACCCAAGCTGGCTAGTTAAGCTAT
CAACAAGTTTGTACAAAAAAGCAGGCTCCGCGGCCGCCCCCTTCACCATGGAGCCCAGCAGCAAGAAGCT
GACGGGTCGCCTCATGCTGGCCGTGGGAGGAGCAGTGCTTGGCTCCCTGCAGTTTGGCTACAACACTGGA
GTCATCAATGCCCCCCAGAAGGTGATCGAGGAGTTCTACAACCAGACATGGGTCCACCGCTATGGGGAGA
GCATCCTGCCCACCACGCTCACCACGCTCTGGTCCCTCTCAGTGGCCATCTTTTCTGTTGGGGGCATGAT
TGGCTCCTTCTCTGTGGGCCTTTTCGTTAACCGCTTTGGCCGGCGGAATTCAATGCTGATGATGAACCTG
CTGGCCTTCGTGTCCGCCGTGCTCATGGGCTTCTCGAAACTGGGCAAGTCCTTTGAGATGCTGATCCTGG
GCCGCTTCATCATCGGTGTGTACTGCGGCCTGACCACAGGCTTCGTGCCCATGTATGTGGGTGAAGTGTC
ACCCACAGCCCTTCGTGGGGCCCTGGGCACCCTGCACCAGCTGGGCATCGTCGTCGGCATCCTCATCGCC
CAGGTGTTCGGCCTGGACTCCATCATGGGCAACAAGGACCTGTGGCCCCTGCTGCTGAGCATCATCTTCA
TCCCGGCCCTGCTGCAGTGCATCGTGCTGCCCTTCTGCCCCGAGAGTCCCCGCTTCCTGCTCATCAACCG
CAACGAGGAGAACCGGGCCAAGAGTGTGCTAAAGAAGCTGCGCGGGACAGCTGACGTGACCCATGACCTG
CAGGAGATGAAGGAAGAGAGTCGGCAGATGATGCGGGAGAAGAAGGTCACCATCCTGGAGCTGTTCCGCT
CCCCCGCCTACCGCCAGCCCATCCTCATCGCTGTGGTGCTGCAGCTGTCCCAGCAGCTGTCTGGCATCAA
CGCTGTCTTCTATTACTCCACGAGCATCTTCGAGAAGGCGGGGGTGCAGCAGCCTGTGTATGCCACCATT
GGCTCCGGTATCGTCAACACGGCCTTCACTGTCGTGTCGCTGTTTGTGGTGGAGCGAGCAGGCCGGCGGA
CCCTGCACCTCATAGGCCTCGCTGGCATGGCGGGTTGTGCCATACTCATGACCATCGCGCTAGCACTGCT
GGAGCAGCTACCCTGGATGTCCTATCTGAGCATCGTGGCCATCTTTGGCTTTGTGGCCTTCTTTGAAGTG
GGTCCTGGCCCCATCCCATGGTTCATCGTGGCTGAACTCTTCAGCCAGGGTCCACGTCCAGCTGCCATTG
CCGTTGCAGGCTTCTCCAACTGGACCTCAAATTTCATTGTGGGCATGTGCTTCCAGTATGTGGAGCAACT
GTGTGGTCCCTACGTCTTCATCATCTTCACTGTGCTCCTGGTTCTGTTCTTCATCTTCACCTACTTCAAA
GTTCCTGAGACTAAAGGCCGGACCTTCGATGAGATCGCTTCCGGCTTCCGGCAGGGGGGAGCCAGCCAAA
GTGACAAGACACCCGAGGAGCTGTTCCATCCCCTGGGGGCTGATTCCCAAGTGAAGGGTGGGCGCGCCGA
CCCAGCTTTCTTGTACAAAGTGGTTGATCTAGAGGGCCCGCGGTTCGAAGGTAAGCCTATCCCTAACCCT
CTCCTCGGTCTCGATTCTACGCGTACCGGTTAGTAATGAGTTTAAACGGGGGAGGCTAACTGAAACACGG
AAGGAGACAATACCGGAAGGAACCCGCGCTATGACGGCAATAAAAAGACAGAATAAAACGCACGGGTGTT
GGGTCGTTTGTTCATAAACGCGGGGTTCGGTCCCAGGGCTGGCACTCTGTCGATACCCCACCGAGACCCC
ATTGGGGCCAATACGCCCGCGTTTCTTCCTTTTCCCCACCCCACCCCCCAAGTTCGGGTGAAGGCCCAGG
GCTCGCAGCCAACGTCGGGGCGGCAGGCCCTGCCATAGCAGATCTGCGCAGCTGGGGCTCTAGGGGGTAT
CCCC
[124 nt withheld, positions 2875-2998]
C
[91 nt withheld, positions 3000-3090]
A
[49 nt withheld, positions 3092-3140]
CCTTTGACGTTGGAGTCCACGTTCTTT
[37 nt withheld, positions 3168-3204]
ACCCTATCTCGGTCTATTCTTTTGATTTATAAGGGATTTTGCCGATTTCGGCCTATTGGTTAAAAAATGA
GCTGATTTAACAAAAATTTAACGCGAATTAATTCTGTGGAATGTGTGTCAGTTAGGGTGTGGAAAGTCCC
CAGGCTCCCCAGCAGGCAGAAGTATGCAAAGCATGCATCTCAATTAGTCAGCAACCAGGTGTGGAAAGTC
CCCAGGCTCCCCAGCAGGCAGAAGTATGCAAAGCATGCATCTCAATTAGTCAGCAACCATAGTCCCGCCC
CTAACTCCGCCCATCCCGCCCCTAACTCCGCCCAGTTCCGCCCATTCTCCGCCCCATGGCTGACTAATTT
TTTTTATTTATGCAGAGGCCGAGGCCGCCTCTGCCTCTGAGCTATTCCAGAAGTAGTGAGGAGGCTTTTT
TGGAGGCCTAGGCTTTTGCAAAAAGCTCCCGGGAGCTTGTATATCCATTTTCGGATCTGATCAAGAGACA
GGATGAGGATCGTTTCGCATGATTGAACAAGATGGATTGCACGCAGGTTCTCCGGCCGCTTGGGTGGAGA
GGCTATTCGGCTATGACTGGGCACAACAGACAATCGGCTGCTCTGATGCCGCCGTGTTCCGGCTGTCAGC
GCAGGGGCGCCCGGTTCTTTTTGTCAAGACCGACCTGTCCGGTGCCCTGAATGAACTGCAGGACGAGGCA
GCGCGGCTATCGTGGCTGGCCACGACGGGCGTTCCTTGCGCAGCTGTGCTCGACGTTGTCACTGAAGCGG
GAAGGGACTGGCTGCTATTGGGCGAAGTGCCGGGGCAGGATCTCCTGTCATCTCACCTTGCTCCTGCCGA
GAAAGTATCCATCATGGCTGATGCAATGCGGCGGCTGCATACGCTTGATCCGGCTACCTGCCCATTCGAC
CACCAAGCGAAACATCGCATCGAGCGAGCACGTACTCGGATGGAAGCCGGTCTTGTCGATCAGGATGATC
TGGACGAAGAGCATCAGGGGCTCGCGCCAGCCGAACTGTTCGCCAGGCTCAAGGCGCGCATGCCCGACGG
CGAGGATCTCGTCGTGACCCATGGCGATGCCTGCTTGCCGAATATCATGGTGGAAAATGGCCGCTTTTCT
GGATTCATCGACTGTGGCCGGCTGGGTGTGGCGGACCGCTATCAGGACATAGCGTTGGCTACCCGTGATA
TTGCTGAAGAGCTTGGCGGCGAATGGGCTGACCGCTTCCTCGTGCTTTACGGTATCGCCGCTCCCGATTC
GCAGCGCATCGCCTTCTATCGCCTTCTTGACGAGTTCTTCTGAGCGGGACTCTGGGGTTCGCGAAATGAC
CGACCAAGCGACGCCCAACCTGCCATCACGAGATTTCGATTCCACCGCCGCCTTCTATGAAAGGTTGGGC
TTCGGAATCGTTTTCCGGGACGCCGGCTGGATGATCCTCCAGCGCGGGGATCTCATGCTGGAGTTCTTCG
CCCACCCCAACTTGTTTATTGCAGCTTATAATGGTTACAAATAAAGCAATAGCATCACAAATTTCACAAA
TAAAGCATTTTTTTCACTGCATTCTAGTTGTGGTTTGTCCAAACTCATCAATGTATCTTATCATGTCTGT
ATACCGTCGACCTCTAGCTAGAGCTTGGCGTAATCATGGTCATAGCTGTTTCCTGTGTGAAATTGTTATC
CGCTCACAATTCCACACAACATACGAGCCGGAAGCATAAAGTGTAAAGCCTGGGGTGCCTAATGAGTGAG
CTAACTCACATTAATTGCGTTGCGCTCACTGCCCGCTTTCCAGTCGGGAAACCTGTCGTGCCAGCTGCAT
TAATGAATCGGCCAACGCGCGGGGAGAGGCGGTTTGCGTATTGGGCGCTCTTCCGCTTCCTCGCTCACTG
ACTCGCTGCGCTCGGTCGTTCGGCTGCGGCGAGCGGTATCAGCTCACTCAAAGGCGGTAATACGGTTATC
CACAGAATCAGGGGATAACGCAGGAAAGAACATGTGAGCAAAAGGCCAGCAAAAGGCCAGGAACCGTAAA
AAGGCCGCGTTGCTGGCGTTTTTCCATAGGCTCCGCCCCCCTGACGAGCATCACAAAAATCGACGCTCAA
GTCAGAGGTGGCGAAACCCGACAGGACTATAAAGATACCAGGCGTTTCCCCCTGGAAGCTCCCTCGTGCG
CTCTCCTGTTCCGACCCTGCCGCTTACCGGATACCTGTCCGCCTTTCTCCCTTCGGGAAGCGTGGCGCTT
TCTCATAGCTCACGCTGTAGGTATCTCAGTTCGGTGTAGGTCGTTCGCTCCAAGCTGGGCTGTGTGCACG
AACCCCCCGTTCAGCCCGACCGCTGCGCCTTATCCGGTAACTATCGTCTTGAGTCCAACCCGGTAAGACA
CGACTTATCGCCACTGGCAGCAGCCACTGGTAACAGGATTAGCAGAGCGAGGTATGTAGGCGGTGCTACA
GAGTTCTTGAAGTGGTGGCCTAACTACGGCTACACTAGAAGAACAGTATTTGGTATCTGCGCTCTGCTGA
AGCCAGTTACCTTCGGAAAAAGAGTTGGTAGCTCTTGATCCGGCAAACAAACCACCGCTGGTAGCGGTGG
TTTTTTTGTTTGCAAGCAGCAGATTACGCGCAGAAAAAAAGGATCTCAAGAAGATCCTTTGATCTTTTCT
ACGGGGTCTGACGCTCAGTGGAACGAAAACTCACGTTAAGGGATTTTGGTCATGAGATTATCAAAAAGGA
TCTTCACCTAGATCCTTTTAAATTAAAAATGAAGTTTTAAATCAATCTAAAGTATATATGAGTAAACTTG
GTCTGACAGTTACCAATGCTTAATCAGTGAGGCACCTATCTCAGCGATCTGTCTATTTCGTTCATCCATA
GTTGCCTGACTCCCCGTCGTGTAGATAACTACGATACGGGAGGGCTTACCATCTGGCCCCAGTGCTGCAA
TGATACCGCGAGACCCACGCTCACCGGCTCCAGATTTATCAGCAATAAACCAGCCAGCCGGAAGGGCCGA
GCGCAGAAGTGGTCCTGCAACTTTATCCGCCTCCATCCAGTCTATTAATTGTTGCCGGGAAGCTAGAGTA
AGTAGTTCGCCAGTTAATAGTTTGCGCAACGTTGTTGCCATTGCTACAGGCATCGTGGTGTCACGCTCGT
CGTTTGGTATGGCTTCATTCAGCTCCGGTTCCCAACGATCAAGGCGAGTTACATGATCCCCCATGTTGTG
CAAAAAAGCGGTTAGCTCCTTCGGTCCTCCGATCGTTGTCAGAAGTAAGTTGGCCGCAGTGTTATCACTC
ATGGTTATGGCAGCACTGCATAATTCTCTTACTGTCATGCCATCCGTAAGATGCTTTTCTGTGACTGGTG
AGTACTCAACCAAGTCATTCTGAGAATAGTGTATGCGGCGACCGAGTTGCTCTTGCCCGGCGTCAATACG
GGATAATACCGCGCCACATAGCAGAACTTTAAAAGTGCTCATCATTGGAAAACGTTCTTCGGGGCGAAAA
CTCTCAAGGATCTTACCGCTGTTGAGATCCAGTTCGATGTAACCCACTCGTGCACCCAACTGATCTTCAG
CATCTTTTACTTTCACCAGCGTTTCTGGGTGAGCAAAAACAGGAAGGCAAAATGCCGCAAAAAAGGGAAT
AAGGGCGACACGGAAATGTTGAATACTCATACTCTTCCTTTTTCAATATTATTGAAGCATTTATCAGGGT
TATTGTCTCATGAGCGGATACATATTTGAATGTATTTAGAAAAATAAACAAATAGGGGTTCCGCGCACAT
TTCCCCGAAAAGTGCCACCTGACG
Features (pLannotate 1.2.2; 23 found; start..end, strand, type, name):
     30..82      -  misc_feature   bom (fragment): basis of mobility region from pBR322
    237..616     +  enhancer       CMV enhancer: human cytomegalovirus immediate early enhancer
    617..820     +  promoter       CMV promoter: human cytomegalovirus (CMV) immediate early promoter
    816..849     +  LTR            5' LTR (truncated) (fragment): truncated 5' long terminal repeat (LTR) from HIV-1
    865..883     +  promoter       T7 promoter: promoter for bacteriophage T7 RNA polymerase
    913..937     +  protein_bind   attB1: mutant version of attB; recombination site for the Gateway® BP reaction BP Clonase™
    958..2433    +  CDS            SLC2A1: GTR1_HUMAN - Also known as GLUT1 From Homo sapiens (Human).
   2450..2474    -  protein_bind   attB2: mutant version of attB; recombination site for the Gateway® BP reaction BP Clonase™
   2500..2541    +  CDS            V5 tag: epitope tag from simian virus 5
   2625..2673    +  polyA_signal   HSV TK poly(A) signal: herpes simplex virus thymidine kinase polyadenylation signal (Cole and Stacy, 1985)
   2764..2780    -  polyA_signal   bGH poly(A) signal (fragment): bovine growth hormone polyadenylation signal
   2875..3303    +  rep_origin     f1 ori (sequence partly withheld): f1 bacteriophage origin of replication; arrow indicates direction of (+) strand synthesis
   3317..3646    +  promoter       SV40 promoter: SV40 enhancer and early promoter
   3713..4504    +  CDS            neo: KKA2_KLEPN - Also known as kan, nptII. Experimental evidence at protein level: Swiss-Prot protein existence level 1. Resistance to kanamycin, neomycin, paromomycin, ribostamycin, butirosin and gentamicin B. From Klebsiella pneumoniae.
   4530..4688    +  CDS            ble (fragment): BLE_KLEPN - Experimental evidence at protein level: Swiss-Prot protein existence level 1. Binding protein with a strong affinity to the bleomycin family of antibiotics. Binds to CL990; an antimitotic-antibiotic compound. From Klebsiella pneumoniae.
   4683..4804    +  polyA_signal   SV40 poly(A) signal: SV40 polyadenylation signal
   4877..4893    -  protein_bind   lac operator: The lac repressor binds to the lac operator to inhibit transcription in E. coli. This inhibition can be relieved by adding lactose or isopropyl-β-D-thiogalactopyranoside (IPTG). lac repressor encoded by lacI
   4901..4931    -  promoter       lac promoter: promoter for the E. coli lac operon
   4946..4967    -  protein_bind   CAP binding site: CAP binding activates transcription in the presence of cAMP. E. coli catabolite activator protein
   4980..5072    -  CDS            lacI (fragment): lac repressor; lacI; The lac repressor binds to the lac operator to inhibit transcription in E. coli. This inhibition can be relieved by adding lactose or isopropyl-β-D-thiogalactopyranoside (IPTG).
   5255..5843    -  rep_origin     ori: high-copy-number ColE1/pMB1/pBR322/pUC origin of replication
   6014..6874    -  CDS            AmpR: β-lactamase; bla; confers resistance to ampicillin, carbenicillin, and related antibiotics
   6875..6979    -  promoter       AmpR promoter: bla
