[The description below was written by a language model from this plasmid's Addgene catalogue record and pLannotate feature annotations shown in this document.]
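Description:
pcDNA3.2/v5-DEST hGlut1 is a mammalian expression plasmid carrying the human glucose transporter GLUT1 (SLC2A1) in the Invitrogen pcDNA3.2/V5-DEST Gateway destination backbone. The sequenced construct is about 7.0 kb. It is propagated in E. coli through a high-copy ColE1/pUC-type origin with ampicillin selection from the β-lactamase gene. An f1 phage origin is also present, which could support single-stranded DNA production. For selection in mammalian cells, an SV40 enhancer/early promoter drives the neomycin phosphotransferase gene, followed by an SV40 polyadenylation signal, allowing G418 selection of stable transfectants.

The SLC2A1 coding sequence was introduced by Gateway recombination and is flanked by intact attB1 and attB2 sites. Expression comes from the human cytomegalovirus immediate-early enhancer and promoter, which give strong constitutive transcription in most mammalian cell lines. A T7 promoter sits just upstream of attB1 and can be used for in vitro transcription or as a priming site. A V5 epitope tag coding region lies downstream of attB2, followed by the herpes simplex virus thymidine kinase polyadenylation signal. The record does not state whether the GLUT1 reading frame continues through attB2 into the V5 tag or ends at its own stop codon, so a C-terminal V5 fusion should not be assumed. Several short annotations, including fragments of an HIV-1 LTR, bGH poly(A), ble and lacI, appear to be partial homology matches or backbone remnants rather than functional elements.

The construct suits transient or stable overexpression of human GLUT1 in mammalian cells. The associated publication concerns the activity of facilitative plasma membrane transporters during their transit through the endoplasmic reticulum.
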