Addgene plasmid #18085: pcDNA3.2/v5-DEST hGlut1
Depositing lab: Wolf Frommer. Depositing organization: Carnegie Institution for Science. Publication: Facilitative plasma membrane transporters function during ER transit. Takanaga H, Frommer WB. FASEB J. 2010 Aug . 24(8):2849-58. 10.1096/fj.09-146472 PubMed 20354141.
Backbone
  Vector backbone: pcDNA3.2/V5-DEST
  Backbone manufacturer: Invitrogen
  Backbone size w/o insert (bp): 5500
  Vector type: Mammalian Expression
  Selectable markers: Neomycin (select with G418)
Growth in bacteria
  Bacterial resistance: Ampicillin, 100 μg/mL
  Growth temperature: 37°C
  Growth strain: DH5alpha
  Copy number: High Copy
Gene/Insert
  Gene/Insert name: Glut1
  Species: H. sapiens (human)
  Entrez Gene: SLC2A1 (a.k.a. CSE, DYT17, DYT18, DYT9, EIG12, GLUT, GLUT-1, GLUT1, GLUT1DS, HTLVR, PED, SDCHCN)
  Cloning method: Gateway Cloning; 5′ cloning site attB1 (not destroyed); 3′ cloning site attB2 (not destroyed)
  Sequencing primers: 5′ CMV-F
Terms and licenses: Academic/Nonprofit Terms; Industry Terms: Not Available to Industry
How to cite: pcDNA3.2/v5-DEST hGlut1 was a gift from Wolf Frommer (Addgene plasmid # 18085 ; http://n2t.net/addgene:18085 ; RRID:Addgene_18085)
