>Addgene plasmid #18085 | pcDNA3.2/v5-DEST hGlut1 | addgene partial sequence | sequence record 23962 | 18085 with CMV-F
TAGCAGAGCTCTCTGGCTAACTAGAGAACCCACTGCCTTACTGGCTTATCGAAATTAATACGACTCACTA
TAGGGAGACCCAAGCTGGCTAGTTAAGCTATCAACAAGTTTGTACAAAAAAGCAGGCTCCGCGGCCGCCC
CCTTCACCATGGAGCCCAGCAGCAAGAAGCTGACGGGTCGCCTCATGCTGGCCGTGGGAGGAGCAGTGCT
TGGCTCCCTGCAGTTTGGCTACAACACTGGAGTCATCAATGCCCCCCAGAAGGTGATCGAGGAGTTCTAC
AACCAGACATGGGTCCACCGCTATGGGGAGAGCATCCTGCCCACCACGCTCACCACGCTCTGGTCCCTCT
CAGTGGCCATCTTTTCTGTTGGGGGCATGATTGGCTCCTTCTCTGTGGGCCTTTTCGTTAACCGCTTTGG
CCGGCGGAATTCAATGCTGATGATGAACCTGCTGGCCTTCGTGTCCGCCGTGCTCATGGGCTTCTCGAAA
CTGGGCAAGTCCTTTGAGATGCTGATCCTGGGCCGCTTCATCATCGGTGTGTACTGCGGCCTGACCACAG
GCTTCGTGCCCATGTATGTGGGTGAAGTGTCACCCACAGCCCTTCGTGGGGCCCTGGGCACCCTGCACCA
GCTGGGCATCGTCGTCGGCATCCTCATCGCCCAGGTGTTCGGCCTGGACTCCATCATGGGCAACAAGGAC
CTGTGGCCCCTGCTGCTGAGCATCATCTTCATCCCGGCCCTGCTGCAGTGCATCGTGCTGCCCTTCTGCC
CCGA
